>Addgene plasmid #52901 | pLpC-L-IFP-F[1] (mammalian) | depositor partial sequence | sequence record 82273 | Insert
GGTGGCGGTGGCTCTGGAGGTGGTGGGTCCTCCGGAGCTCGGGACCCTCTGCCATTCTTTCCACCTCTGT
ACCTGGGCGGCCCTGAGATTACAACCGAGAACTGCGAGAGAGAGCCTATCCACATTCCTGGGTCCATCCA
GCCACACGGGGCTCTGCTCACAGCTGACGGCCACTCCGGAGAGGTGCTCCAAGTGTCCCTGAATGCCGCT
ACCTTCCTGGGCCAGGAGCCTACTGTGCTGCGGGGGCAGACCCTGGCTGCCCTGCTCCCCGAGCAGTGGC
CAGCCCTGCAGGCAGCCCTGCCCCCAGGATGTCCAGATGCCCTCCAATACAGGGCCACCCTCGACTGGCC
AGCTGCTGGGCACCTCAGCCTGACTGTGCATCGGGTGGCTGAACTCCTGATCCTGGAGTTCGAACCTACC
GAGGCCTGGTAA
