>Addgene plasmid #52901 | pLpC-L-IFP-F[1] (mammalian) | addgene partial sequence | sequence record 83305 | CMV-F 5'-CGCAAATGGGCGGTAGGCGTG-3'
ACTAGAGAACCCACTGCTTACTGGCTTATCGAAATTAATACGACTCACTATAGGGAGACCCAAGCTTGGT
ACCGAGCTCGGATCCTTAATTAATTCGAAATCGATGGTGGCGGTGGCTCTGGAGGTGGTGGGTCCTCCGG
AGCTCGGGACCCTCTGCCATTCTTTCCACCTCTGTACCTGGGCGGCCCTGAGATTACAACCGAGAACTGC
GAGAGAGAGCCTATCCACATTCCTGGGTCCATCCAGCCACACGGGGCTCTGCTCACAGCTGACGGCCACT
CCGGAGAGGTGCTCCAAGTGTCCCTGAATGCCGCTACCTTCCTGGGCCAGGAGCCTACTGTGCTGCGGGG
GCAGACCCTGGCTGCCCTGCTCCCCGAGCAGTGGCCAGCCCTGCAGGCAGCCCTGCCCCCAGGATGTCCA
GATGCCCTCCAATACAGGGCCACCCTCGACTGGCCAGCTGCTGGGCACCTCAGCCTGACTGTGCATCGGG
TGGCTGAACTCCTGATCCTGGAGTTCGAACCTACCGAGGCCTGGTAAGAATTCTGCAGATATCCATCACA
CTGGCGGCCGCTCGAGTAACGTTACTGGCCGAAGCCGCTTGGAATAAGGCCGGTGTGCGTTTGTCTATAT
GTTATTTTCCACCATATTGCCGTCTTTTGGCAATGTGAGGGCCCGGAAACCTGGCCCTGTCTTCTTGACG
AGCATTCCTAGGGGTCTTTCCCCTCTCGCCAAAGGAATGCAAGGTCTGTTGAATGTCGTGAAGGAAGCAG
TTCCTCTGGAAGCTTCTTGAAGACAAACAACGTCTGTAGCGACCCTTTGCAGGCAGCGGAACCCCCCACC
TGGGCGACAGGTGCCTCTGCGGCCAAAGCCCACGTGTATAAGATACACCTGCAAAGGCGGCACAACCC
