[The description below was written by a language model from this plasmid's Addgene catalogue record.]
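Description:
pLpC-L-IFP-F[1] (mammalian) is a retroviral mammalian expression plasmid built on the pLpC backbone. It is intended for making fusion proteins used in an infrared fluorescent protein-fragment complementation assay. It is maintained in E. coli as a high-copy plasmid under ampicillin selection, and it carries a puromycin marker so that transduced or transfected mammalian cells can be selected. As a retroviral vector it would be packaged into viral particles for stable delivery into target cells. No feature table is available, however, so the LTRs, packaging signal and other backbone elements cannot be described in detail.

The insert, cloned between ClaI and EcoRI sites that both remain intact, consists of a flexible linker made of two GGGGS repeats followed by IFP-F[1], the first fragment of an infrared fluorescent protein derived from a Deinococcus radiodurans sequence. A multiple cloning site lies next to this cassette, so a gene of interest can be subcloned in frame to give a bait or prey protein joined to the fragment through the linker. The order MCS, linker, fragment suggests that the protein of interest lies N-terminal to IFP-F[1]. The record lists the promoter driving the fusion as unknown.

In a complementation assay of this kind, the fragment alone is expected to be non-fluorescent. When its fusion partner binds a second protein carrying the complementary IFP fragment, presumably from a companion construct, the two halves are brought together and signal is reconstituted. The associated work describes this as an infrared reporter for following the spatiotemporal dynamics of protein-protein interactions.
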