Addgene plasmid #52901: pLpC-L-IFP-F[1] (mammalian)
Purpose: Binary retroviral pl. (puromycin). MCS:(GGGGS)X 2 + IFP-F[1] (ClaI/EcoRI). Insert can be subcloned between the MCS. Plasmid confers ampicillin resistance to DH5α.
Depositing lab: Stephen Michnick. Depositing organization: University of Montreal. Publication: An infrared reporter to detect spatiotemporal dynamics of protein-protein interactions. Tchekanda E, Sivanesan D, Michnick SW. Nat Methods. 2014 Jun;11(6):641-4. doi: 10.1038/nmeth.2934. Epub 2014 Apr 20. PubMed 24747815.
Backbone
  Vector backbone: pLpC
  Backbone manufacturer: Addgene
  Vector type: Mammalian Expression, Retroviral
  Selectable markers: Puromycin
Growth in bacteria
  Bacterial resistance: Ampicillin, 100 μg/mL
  Growth temperature: 37°C
  Growth strain: DH5alpha
  Copy number: High Copy
Gene/Insert
  Gene/Insert name: L-IFP-F[1]
  Species: Deinococcus radiodurans
  Promoter: Unknown
  Cloning method: Restriction Enzyme; 5′ cloning site ClaI (not destroyed); 3′ cloning site EcoRI (not destroyed)
  Sequencing primers: 5′ Unknown; 3′ Unknown
Terms and licenses: Academic/Nonprofit Terms; Industry Terms: Not Available to Industry
How to cite: pLpC-L-IFP-F[1] (mammalian) was a gift from Stephen Michnick (Addgene plasmid # 52901 ; http://n2t.net/addgene:52901 ; RRID:Addgene_52901)
